>Addgene plasmid #134414 | S3_002_026_MV1 | addgene full sequence | sequence record 266973 | Addgene NGS Result
TGCAATTGACACTTCATTAGCCATCACACAAAACTCTTTCTTGCTGGAGCTTCTTTTAAAAAAGACCTCA
GTACACCAAACACGTTACCCGACCTCGTTATTTTACGACAACTATGATAAAATTCTGAAGAAAAAATAAA
AAAATTTTCATACTTCTTGCTTTTATTTAAACCATTGAATGATTTCTTTTGAACAAAACTACCTGTTTCA
CCAAAGGAAATAGAAAGAAAAAATCAATTAGAAGAAAACAAAAAACAAAAGATCTATGCCAAAGAAGAAG
AGAAAGGTTGGTTCTCGTTTCAACAAGCTCGACCTCAATCTTCTGGTCGCCCTGGATGCACTGCTCACGG
AGATGAGCATCAGCCGCGCCGCCGAAAAGATCCATCTGAGCCAGTCGGCCATGAGCAATGCCCTGGCGCG
GCTGCGCGAGTATTTCGATGATGAATTGCTGATCCAGGTGGGCCGGCGCATGGAGCCCACGCCGCGCGCC
GAGGTGCTCAAGGATGCGGTGCATGATGTGCTGCGGCGTATCGATGGCTCCATCGCGGCGCTGCCGGCCT
TCGTGCCGGCCGAGTCCACGCGCGAGTTTCGCATCTCGGTTTCGGACTTTACGCTCTCCGTCCTCATCCC
CCGGGTGCTGGCGCGCGCGCACGCCGAGGGCAAGCACATCCGCTTTGCCCTGATGCCGCAGGTGCAAGAC
CCGACCCGCTCGCTGGATCGGGCCGAGGTGGACCTGCTGGTCTTGCCGCAGGAATTCTGCACGCCCGATC
ATCCTGCCGAAGAGGTCTTCCGCGAACGGCATGTCTGCGTGGTCTGGCGCGACAGTGCGCTGGCGCAAGG
CGAGCTGACGCTGGAACGCTACATGGCCTCAGGCCATGTGGTGATGGTGCCGCCTGGGGCCAATGCGTCG
TCGGTGGAGGCGTGGATGGCCAGGAAGCTGGGCTTTGCGCGCCGGGTGGAAGTGACCAGCTTCAGCTTCG
CTTCTGCGCTGGCGCTGGTACAGGGGACGGACCGCATCGCCACGGTGCATGCCCGGCTGGCGCAGCTGCT
GGCTCCGCAATGGCCGGTGGTGATCAAGGAGAGTCCGCTGTCGCTGGGCGAGATGCGGCAGATGATGCAG
TGGCATCGCTACCGCAGCAATGATCCTGGCATCCAGTGGCTGCGTCGGGTGTTTCTGGAGAGTGCGCAGG
AGATGGATGCGGCGCTGCCAGGCATCTGCTGAATCCTAACTCGAGATTGAATTGAATTGAAATCGATAGA
TCAATTTTTTTCTTTTCTCTTTCCCCATCCTTTACGCTAAAATAATAGTTTATTTTATTTTTTGAATATT
TTTTATTTATATACGTATATATAGACTATTATTTATCTTTTAATGATTATTAAGATTTTTATTAAAAAAA
AATTCGCTCCTCTTTTAATGCCTTTATGCAGTTTTTTTTTCCCATTCGATATTTCTATGTGCTGCCAAAC
CAGATGTCAACACAGCTACAACGAAGCTTCGTCTTTTCTTGAAGAAAAGAGGAAGCTCGCTAAATGGGAT
TCCACTTTCCGTTCCCTGCCAGCTGATGGAAAAAGGTTAGTGGAACGATGAAGAATAAAAAGAGAGATCC
ACTGAGGTGAAATTTCAGCTGACAGCGAGTTTCATGATCGTGATGAACAATGGTAACGAGTTGTGGCTGT
TGCCAGGGAGGGTGGTTCTCACCAAATCGCTACTTGGGTTTGAGATTGGTAAAATTGATTGTTTGGATGG
CAATCATCTATGGAATGGATATTATATAACAAAGAAGAAATAATGAACTGATTCTCTTCCTCCTTCTTGT
CCTTTCTTAATTCTGTTGTAATTACCTTCCTTTGTAATTTTTTTTGTAATTATTCTTCTTAATAATCCAA
ACAAACACACATATTACAATAAGATCTATGGTTTCAAAGGGCGAAGAAGACAATATGGCTATTATTAAGG
AATTCATGAGATTCAAGGTCCACATGGAAGGTTCTGTCAACGGTCACGAATTCGAAATTGAAGGTGAAGG
TGAAGGTAGACCATACGAAGGTACCCAAACCGCTAAGTTGAAGGTCACCAAGGGTGGTCCATTGCCATTC
GCTTGGGATATTTTGTCTCCACAATTCATGTACGGTTCTAAGGCTTACGTCAAGCACCCAGCTGATATTC
CAGATTACTTGAAGTTGTCTTTCCCAGAAGGTTTCAAGTGGGAAAGAGTCATGAACTTCGAAGATGGTGG
TGTCGTCACCGTCACCCAAGATTCTTCTTTGCAAGATGGTGAATTCATTTACAAGGTCAAGTTGAGAGGT
ACCAACTTCCCATCTGATGGTCCAGTCATGCAAAAGAAGACCATGGGTTGGGAAGCTTCTTCTGAAAGAA
TGTACCCAGAAGATGGTGCTTTGAAGGGTGAAATTAAGCAAAGATTGAAGTTGAAGGATGGTGGTCACTA
CGATGCTGAAGTCAAGACCACCTACAAGGCTAAGAAGCCAGTCCAATTGCCAGGTGCTTACAACGTCAAC
ATTAAGTTGGATATTACCTCTCACAACGAAGATTACACCATTGTCGAACAATACGAAAGAGCTGAAGGTA
GACACTCTACCGGTGGTATGGATGAATTGTACAAGTAAATCCTAACTCGAGATAAAGCAATCTTGATGAG
GATAATGATTTTTTTTTGAATATACATAAATACTACCGTTTTTCTGCTAGATTTTGTGATGACGTAAATA
AGTACATATTACTTTTTAAGCCAAGACAAGATTAAGCATTAACTTTACCCTTTTCTTTCTAAGTTTCAAT
ATTAGTTATCACTGTTTAAAAGTTATGGCGAGAACGTCGGCGGTTAAAATATATTACCCTGAACGGCTGA
GCAGTTACAGAGATGTTACGAACCACTAGTGCACTGCAGTACACGGTTTCCTTGAAATTTTTTTGATTCG
GTAATCTCCGAACAGAAGGAAGAACGAAGGAAGGAGCACAGACTTAGATTGGTATATATACGCATATGTA
GTGTTGAAGAAACATGAAATTGCCCAGTATTCTTAACCCAACTGCACAGAACAAAAACGTGCAGGAAACG
AAGATAAATCATGTCGAAAGCTACATATAAGGAACGTGCTGCTACTCATCCTAGTCCTGTTGCTGCCAAG
CTATTTAATATCATGCACGAAAAGCAAACAAACTTGTGTGCTTCATTGGATGTTCGTACCACCAAGGAAT
TACTGGAGTTAGTTGAAGCATTAGGTCCCAAAATTTGTTTACTAAAAACACATGTGGATATCTTGACTGA
TTTTTCCATGGAGGGCACAGTTAAGCCGCTAAAGGCATTATCCGCCAAGTACAATTTTTTACTCTTCGAG
GACAGAAAATTTGCTGACATTGGTAATACAGTCAAATTGCAGTACTCTGCGGGTGTATACAGAATAGCAG
AATGGGCAGACATTACGAATGCACACGGTGTGGTGGGCCCAGGTATTGTTAGCGGTTTGAAGCAGGCGGC
AGAAGAAGTAACAAAGGAACCTAGAGGCCTTTTGATGTTAGCAGAATTGTCATGCAAGGGCTCCCTATCT
ACTGGAGAATATACTAAGGGTACTGTTGACATTGCGAAGAGCGACAAAGATTTTGTTATCGGCTTTATTG
CTCAAAGAGACATGGGTGGAAGAGATGAAGGTTACGATTGGTTGATTATGACACCCGGTGTGGGTTTAGA
TGACAAGGGAGATGCATTGGGTCAACAGTATAGAACCGTGGATGATGTGGTTTCTACAGGATCTGACATT
ATTATTGTTGGAAGAGGACTATTTGCAAAGGGAAGGGATGCTAAGGTAGAGGGTGAACGTTACAGAAAAG
CAGGCTGGGAAGCATATTTGAGAAGATGCGGCCAGCAAAACTAAAAAACTGTATTATAAGTAAATGCATG
TATACTAAACTCACAAATTAGAGCTTCAATTTAATTATATCAGTTATTACCCGAGTATCACGTGCTATAA
AAATAATTATAATTTAAATTTTTTAATATAAATATATAAATTAAAAATAGAAAGTAAAAAAAGAAATTAA
AGAAAAAATAGTTTTTGTTTTCCGAAGATGTAAAAGACTCTAGGGGGATCGCCAACAAATACTACCTTTT
ATCTTGCTCTTCCTGCTCTCAGGTATTAATGCCGAATTGTTTCATCTTGTCTGTGTAGAAAACCACACAC
GAAAATCCTGTGATTTTACATTTTACTTATCGTTAATCGAATGTATATCTATTTAATCTGCTTTTCTTGT
CTAATAAATATATATGTAAAGTACGCTTTTTGTTGAAATTTTTTAAACCTTTGTTTATTTTTTTTTCTTC
ATTCCGTAACTCTTCTACCTTCTTTATTTACTTTCTAAAATCCAAATACAAAACATAAAAATAAATAAAC
ACAGAGTAAATTCCCAAATTATTCCATCATTAAAAGATACGAGGCGCGTGTAAGTTACAGGCAAGCGATC
CGTCCCGAGCGGCCGCGTGTTACAACCAATTAACCAATTCTGATTAGAAAAACTCATCGAGCATCAAATG
AAACTGCAATTTATTCATATCAGGATTATCAATACCATATTTTTGAAAAAGCCGTTTCTGTAATGAAGGA
GAAAACTCACCGAGGCAGTTCCATAGGATGGCAAGATCCTGGTATCGGTCTGCGATTCCGACTCGTCCAA
CATCAATACAACCTATTAATTTCCCCTCGTCAAAAATAAGGTTATCAAGTGAGAAATCACCATGAGTGAC
GACTGAATCCGGTGAGAATGGCAAAAGCTTATGCATTTCTTTCCAGACTTGTTCAACAGGCCAGCCATTA
CGCTCGTCATCAAAATCACTCGCATCAACCAAACCGTTATTCATTCGTGATTGCGCCTGAGCGAGGCGAA
ATACGCGATCGCTGTTAAAAGGACAATTACAAACAGGAATCGAATGCAACCGGCGCAGGAACACTGCCAG
CGCATCAACAATATTTTCACCTGAATCAGGATATTCTTCTAATACCTGGAATGCTGTTTTCCCGGGGATC
GCAGTGGTGAGTAACCATGCATCATCAGGAGTACGGATAAAATGCTTGATGGTCGGAAGAGGCATAAATT
CCGTCAGCCAGTTTAGTCTGACCATCTCATCTGTAACATCATTGGCAACGCTACCTTTGCCATGTTTCAG
AAACAACTCTGGCGCATCGGGCTTCCCATACAATCGATAGATTGTCGCACCTGATTGCCCGACATTATCG
CGAGCCCATTTATACCCATATAAATCAGCATCCATGTTGGAATTTAATCGCGGCCTGGAGCAAGACGTTT
CCCGTTGAATATGGCTCATAACACCCCTTGTATTACTGTTTATGTAAGCAGACAGTTTTATTGTTCATGA
TGATATATTTTTATCTTGTGCAATGTAACATCAGAGATTTTGAGACACAACGTGGCTTTGTTGAATAAAT
CGAACTTTTGCTGAGTTGAAGGATCAGTCATGACCAAAATCCCTTAACGTGAGTTTTCGTTCCACTGAGC
GTCAGACCCCGTAGAAAAGATCAAAGGATCTTCTTGAGATCCTTTTTTTCTGCGCGTAATCTGCTGCTTG
CAAACAAAAAAACCACCGCTACCAGCGGTGGTTTGTTTGCCGGATCAAGAGCTACCAACTCTTTTTCCGA
AGGTAACTGGCTTCAGCAGAGCGCAGATACCAAATACTGTTCTTCTAGTGTAGCCGTAGTTAGGCCACCA
CTTCAAGAACTCTGTAGCACCGCCTACATACCTCGCTCTGCTAATCCTGTTACCAGTGGCTGCTGCCAGT
GGCGATAAGTCGTGTCTTACCGGGTTGGACTCAAGACGATAGTTACCGGATAAGGCGCAGCGGTCGGGCT
GAACGGGGGGTTCGTGCACACAGCCCAGCTTGGAGCGAACGACCTACACCGAACTGAGATACCTACAGCG
TGAGCTATGAGAAAGCGCCACGCTTCCCGAAGGGAGAAAGGCGGACAGGTATCCGGTAAGCGGCAGGGTC
GGAACAGGAGAGCGCACGAGGGAGCTTCCAGGGGGAAACGCCTGGTATCTTTATAGTCCTGTCGGGTTTC
GCCACCTCTGACTTGAGCGTCGATTTTTGTGATGCTCGTCAGGGGGGCGGAGCCTATGGAAAAACGCCAG
CAACGCGGCCTTTTTACGGTTCCTGGCCTTTTGCTGGCCTTTTGCTCACATGTTCTTTCCTGCGTTATCC
CCTGATTCTGTGGATAACCGTGCGGCCGCCCCTGAATTCGCATCTAGACTGAACTGGCCGATAATTGCAG
ACGAACGAAGAGGATGTCCAATATTTTTTTTAAGGAATAAGGATACTTCAAGACTAGATTCCCCCCTGCA
TTCCCATCAGAACCGTAAACCTTGGCGCTTTCCTTGGGAAGTATTCAAGAAGTGCCTTGTCCGGTTTCTG
TGGCTCACAAACCAGCGCGCCCGATATGGCTTTCTTTTCACTTATGAATGTACCAGTACGGGACAATTAG
AACGCTCCTGTAACAATCTCTTTGCAAATGTGGGGTTACATTCTAACCATGTCACACTGCTGACGAAATT
CAAAGTAAAAAAAAATGGGACCACGTCTTGAGAACGATAGATTTTCTTTATTTTACATTGAACAGTCGTT
GTCTCAGCGCGCTTTATGTTTTCATTCATACTTCATATTATAAAATAACAAAAGAAGAATTTCATATTCA
CGCCCAAGAAATCAGGCTGCTTTCCAAA
Features (pLannotate 1.2.2; 7 found; start..end, strand, type, name):
   1236..1460    +  terminator     PGK1 terminator (fragment): S. cerevisae PGK1; transcription terminator for 3-phosphoglycerate kinase gene
   1918..2625    +  CDS            mCherry: mCherry is a basic (constitutively fluorescent) red fluorescent protein published in 2004, derived from Discosoma sp.. It is reported to be a very rapidly-maturing monomer with low acid sensitivity.
   2914..3090    +  promoter       URA3 promoter (fragment): S. cerevisiae URA3
   3091..3894    +  CDS            URA3: orotidine-5'-phosphate decarboxylase, required for uracil biosynthesis; S. cerevisiae URA3; yeast auxotrophic marker, counterselectable with 5-fluoroorotic acid (5-FOA)
   3977..4480    +  misc_feature   CEN/ARS: S. cerevisiae CEN6 centromere fused to an autonomously replicating sequence
   4524..5339    -  CDS            KanR: aminoglycoside phosphotransferase; aph(3')-Ia; confers resistance to kanamycin in bacteria or G418 (Geneticin®) in eukaryotes
   5564..6152    +  rep_origin     ori: high-copy-number ColE1/pMB1/pBR322/pUC origin of replication
