[The description below was written by a language model from this plasmid's Addgene catalogue record and pLannotate feature annotations shown in this document.]
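Description:
S3_002_026_MV1 is a yeast expression plasmid of about 6.7 kb built on the pYTKMV1 backbone, a multigene vector whose name suggests it comes from the yeast toolkit (YTK) modular assembly system. It shuttles between E. coli and Saccharomyces cerevisiae. A high-copy ColE1/pUC-type origin and a kanamycin resistance gene (aph(3')-Ia) support propagation in bacteria. In yeast, a CEN6/ARS element maintains it as a stable, low-copy episome, and the URA3 marker allows selection by uracil prototrophy and counterselection with 5-FOA.

The payload is a two-cassette naringenin biosensor. In the first transcription unit, the constitutive RPL18B promoter drives FdeR carrying a nuclear localization signal (the "-N" in the name probably marks an N-terminal NLS, though the record does not say so explicitly), and the unit ends with the PGK1 terminator. FdeR is a bacterial transcriptional regulator that responds to naringenin and binds its operator, fdeO. In the second unit, a GPM1 promoter engineered to contain fdeO (the catalogue promoter field spells it "pGMP1") controls mCherry, followed by the TDH1 terminator. Red fluorescence output is therefore meant to depend on FdeR acting at the hybrid promoter and so to report intracellular naringenin.

The automated annotation detected only the PGK1 terminator, mCherry, the URA3 promoter and coding sequence, CEN/ARS, KanR and the origin. The FdeR coding sequence, both promoters, the fdeO site and the TDH1 terminator are known from the catalogue description rather than the feature table. According to the associated publication, constructs of this kind were used to design and characterize biosensors for screening a modularly assembled naringenin biosynthetic pathway library in S. cerevisiae.
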