Addgene plasmid #134414: S3_002_026_MV1
Purpose: pYTKMV1-pRPL18B_NLS_FdeR-N_tPGK1-pGPM1-fdeO_mcherry_tTDH1
Depositing lab: Mattheos Koffas. Depositing organization: Rensselaer Polytechnic Institute. Publication: Design and Characterization of Biosensors for the Screening of Modular Assembled Naringenin Biosynthetic Library in Saccharomyces cerevisiae. Wang R, Cress BF, Yang Z, Hordines JC 3rd, Zhao S, Jung GY, Wang Z, Koffas MAG. ACS Synth Biol. 2019 Sep 20;8(9):2121-2130. doi: 10.1021/acssynbio.9b00212. Epub 2019 Aug 28. PubMed 31433622.
Backbone
  Vector backbone: pYTKMV1
  Vector type: Yeast Expression
  Selectable markers: URA3
Growth in bacteria
  Bacterial resistance: Kanamycin, 50 μg/mL
  Growth temperature: 37°C
  Growth strain: DH5alpha
  Copy number: Unknown
Gene/Insert 1
  Gene/Insert name: mCherry
  Insert size (bp): 711
  Mutation: none
  Promoter: pGMP1
  Tag / fusion protein: none
  Cloning method: Unknown
  Sequencing primers: 5′ CTGAACTGGCCGATAATTGCAGACG; 3′ GGTTCGTAACATCTCTGTAACTGCT
Gene/Insert 2
  Gene/Insert name: NLS_FdeR-N
  Insert size (bp): 948
  Mutation: none
  Promoter: pRPL18B
  Tag / fusion protein: none
  Cloning method: Unknown
  Sequencing primers: 5′ CTGAACTGGCCGATAATTGCAGACG; 3′ GGTTCGTAACATCTCTGTAACTGCT
Terms and licenses: Academic/Nonprofit Terms; Industry Terms: Not Available to Industry
How to cite: S3_002_026_MV1 was a gift from Mattheos Koffas (Addgene plasmid # 134414 ; http://n2t.net/addgene:134414 ; RRID:Addgene_134414)
